>Addgene plasmid #70171 | pZ005 (AacC2c1 human codon optimized protein) | depositor full sequence | sequence record 125330 | pZ005 (AacC2c1 human codon optimized protein) sequence 10239 bps
TGGCGAATGGG
[124 nt withheld, positions 12-135]
C
[91 nt withheld, positions 137-227]
A
[49 nt withheld, positions 229-277]
CCTTTGACGTTGGAGTCCACGTTCTTT
[37 nt withheld, positions 305-341]
ACCCTATCTCGGTCTATTCTTTTGATTTATAAGGGATTTTGCCGATTTCGGCCTATTGGTTAAAAAATGA
GCTGATTTAACAAAAATTTAACGCGAATTTTAACAAAATATTAACGTTTACAATTTCAGGTGGCACTTTT
CGGGGAAATGTGCGCGGAACCCCTATTTGTTTATTTTTCTAAATACATTCAAATATGTATCCGCTCATGA
GACAATAACCCTGATAAATGCTTCAATAATATTGAAAAAGGAAGAGTATGAGTATTCAACATTTCCGTGT
CGCCCTTATTCCCTTTTTTGCGGCATTTTGCCTTCCTGTTTTTGCTCACCCAGAAACGCTGGTGAAAGTA
AAAGATGCTGAAGATCAGTTGGGTGCACGAGTGGGTTACATCGAACTGGATCTCAACAGCGGTAAGATCC
TTGAGAGTTTTCGCCCCGAAGAACGTTTTCCAATGATGAGCACTTTTAAAGTTCTGCTATGTGGCGCGGT
ATTATCCCGTATTGACGCCGGGCAAGAGCAACTCGGTCGCCGCATACACTATTCTCAGAATGACTTGGTT
GAGTACTCACCAGTCACAGAAAAGCATCTTACGGATGGCATGACAGTAAGAGAATTATGCAGTGCTGCCA
TAACCATGAGTGATAACACTGCGGCCAACTTACTTCTGACAACGATCGGAGGACCGAAGGAGCTAACCGC
TTTTTTGCACAACATGGGGGATCATGTAACTCGCCTTGATCGTTGGGAACCGGAGCTGAATGAAGCCATA
CCAAACGACGAGCGTGACACCACGATGCCTGCAGCAATGGCAACAACGTTGCGCAAACTATTAACTGGCG
AACTACTTACTCTAGCTTCCCGGCAACAATTAATAGACTGGATGGAGGCGGATAAAGTTGCAGGACCACT
TCTGCGCTCGGCCCTTCCGGCTGGCTGGTTTATTGCTGATAAATCTGGAGCCGGTGAGCGTGGTTCACGC
GGTATCATTGCAGCACTGGGGCCAGATGGTAAGCCCTCCCGTATCGTAGTTATCTACACGACGGGGAGTC
AGGCAACTATGGATGAACGAAATAGACAGATCGCTGAGATAGGTGCCTCACTGATTAAGCATTGGTAACT
GTCAGACCAAGTTTACTCATATATACTTTAGATTGATTTAAAACTTCATTTTTAATTTAAAAGGATCTAG
GTGAAGATCCTTTTTGATAATCTCATGACCAAAATCCCTTAACGTGAGTTTTCGTTCCACTGAGCGTCAG
ACCCCGTAGAAAAGATCAAAGGATCTTCTTGAGATCCTTTTTTTCTGCGCGTAATCTGCTGCTTGCAAAC
AAAAAAACCACCGCTACCAGCGGTGGTTTGTTTGCCGGATCAAGAGCTACCAACTCTTTTTCCGAAGGTA
ACTGGCTTCAGCAGAGCGCAGATACCAAATACTGTCCTTCTAGTGTAGCCGTAGTTAGGCCACCACTTCA
AGAACTCTGTAGCACCGCCTACATACCTCGCTCTGCTAATCCTGTTACCAGTGGCTGCTGCCAGTGGCGA
TAAGTCGTGTCTTACCGGGTTGGACTCAAGACGATAGTTACCGGATAAGGCGCAGCGGTCGGGCTGAACG
GGGGGTTCGTGCACACAGCCCAGCTTGGAGCGAACGACCTACACCGAACTGAGATACCTACAGCGTGAGC
TATGAGAAAGCGCCACGCTTCCCGAAGGGAGAAAGGCGGACAGGTATCCGGTAAGCGGCAGGGTCGGAAC
AGGAGAGCGCACGAGGGAGCTTCCAGGGGGAAACGCCTGGTATCTTTATAGTCCTGTCGGGTTTCGCCAC
CTCTGACTTGAGCGTCGATTTTTGTGATGCTCGTCAGGGGGGCGGAGCCTATGGAAAAACGCCAGCAACG
CGGCCTTTTTACGGTTCCTGGCCTTTTGCTGGCCTTTTGCTCACATGTTCTTTCCTGCGTTATCCCCTGA
TTCTGTGGATAACCGTATTACCGCCTTTGAGTGAGCTGATACCGCTCGCCGCAGCCGAACGACCGAGCGC
AGCGAGTCAGTGAGCGAGGAAGCGGAAGAGCGCCTGATGCGGTATTTTCTCCTTACGCATCTGTGCGGTA
TTTCACACCGCATATATGGTGCACTCTCAGTACAATCTGCTCTGATGCCGCATAGTTAAGCCAGTATACA
CTCCGCTATCGCTACGTGACTGGGTCATGGCTGCGCCCCGACACCCGCCAACACCCGCTGACGCGCCCTG
ACGGGCTTGTCTGCTCCCGGCATCCGCTTACAGACAAGCTGTGACCGTCTCCGGGAGCTGCATGTGTCAG
AGGTTTTCACCGTCATCACCGAAACGCGCGAGGCAGCTGCGGTAAAGCTCATCAGCGTGGTCGTGAAGCG
ATTCACAGATGTCTGCCTGTTCATCCGCGTCCAGCTCGTTGAGTTTCTCCAGAAGCGTTAATGTCTGGCT
TCTGATAAAGCGGGCCATGTTAAGGGCGGTTTTTTCCTGTTTGGTCACTGATGCCTCCGTGTAAGGGGGA
TTTCTGTTCATGGGGGTAATGATACCGATGAAACGAGAGAGGATGCTCACGATACGGGTTACTGATGATG
AACATGCCCGGTTACTGGAACGTTGTGAGGGTAAACAACTGGCGGTATGGATGCGGCGGGACCAGAGAAA
AATCACTCAGGGTCAATGCCAGCGCTTCGTTAATACAGATGTAGGTGTTCCACAGGGTAGCCAGCAGCAT
CCTGCGATGCAGATCCGGAACATAATGGTGCAGGGCGCTGACTTCCGCGTTTCCAGACTTTACGAAACAC
GGAAACCGAAGACCATTCATGTTGTTGCTCAGGTCGCAGACGTTTTGCAGCAGCAGTCGCTTCACGTTCG
CTCGCGTATCGGTGATTCATTCTGCTAACCAGTAAGGCAACCCCGCCAGCCTAGCCGGGTCCTCAACGAC
AGGAGCACGATCATGCGCACCCGTGGGGCCGCCATGCCGGCGATAATGGCCTGCTTCTCGCCGAAACGTT
TGGTGGCGGGACCAGTGACGAAGGCTTGAGCGAGGGCGTGCAAGATTCCGAATACCGCAAGCGACAGGCC
GATCATCGTCGCGCTCCAGCGAAAGCGGTCCTCGCCGAAAATGACCCAGAGCGCTGCCGGCACCTGTCCT
ACGAGTTGCATGATAAAGAAGACAGTCATAAGTGCGGCGACGATAGTCATGCCCCGCGCCCACCGGAAGG
AGCTGACTGGGTTGAAGGCTCTCAAGGGCATCGGTCGAGATCCCGGTGCCTAATGAGTGAGCTAACTTAC
ATTAATTGCGTTGCGCTCACTGCCCGCTTTCCAGTCGGGAAACCTGTCGTGCCAGCTGCATTAATGAATC
GGCCAACGCGCGGGGAGAGGCGGTTTGCGTATTGGGCGCCAGGGTGGTTTTTCTTTTCACCAGTGAGACG
GGCAACAGCTGATTGCCCTTCACCGCCTGGCCCTGAGAGAGTTGCAGCAAGCGGTCCACGCTGGTTTGCC
CCAGCAGGCGAAAATCCTGTTTGATGGTGGTTAACGGCGGGATATAACATGAGCTGTCTTCGGTATCGTC
GTATCCCACTACCGAGATATCCGCACCAACGCGCAGCCCGGACTCGGTAATGGCGCGCATTGCGCCCAGC
GCCATCTGATCGTTGGCAACCAGCATCGCAGTGGGAACGATGCCCTCATTCAGCATTTGCATGGTTTGTT
GAAAACCGGACATGGCACTCCAGTCGCCTTCCCGTTCCGCTATCGGCTGAATTTGATTGCGAGTGAGATA
TTTATGCCAGCCAGCCAGACGCAGACGCGCCGAGACAGAACTTAATGGGCCCGCTAACAGCGCGATTTGC
TGGTGACCCAATGCGACCAGATGCTCCACGCCCAGTCGCGTACCGTCTTCATGGGAGAAAATAATACTGT
TGATGGGTGTCTGGTCAGAGACATCAAGAAATAACGCCGGAACATTAGTGCAGGCAGCTTCCACAGCAAT
GGCATCCTGGTCATCCAGCGGATAGTTAATGATCAGCCCACTGACGCGTTGCGCGAGAAGATTGTGCACC
GCCGCTTTACAGGCTTCGACGCCGCTTCGTTCTACCATCGACACCACCACGCTGGCACCCAGTTGATCGG
CGCGAGATTTAATCGCCGCGACAATTTGCGACGGCGCGTGCAGGGCCAGACTGGAGGTGGCAACGCCAAT
CAGCAACGACTGTTTGCCCGCCAGTTGTTGTGCCACGCGGTTGGGAATGTAATTCAGCTCCGCCATCGCC
GCTTCCACTTTTTCCCGCGTTTTCGCAGAAACGTGGCTGGCCTGGTTCACCACGCGGGAAACGGTCTGAT
AAGAGACACCGGCATACTCTGCGACATCGTATAACGTTACTGGTTTCACATTCACCACCCTGAATTGACT
CTCTTCCGGGCGCTATCATGCCATACCGCGAAAGGTTTTGCGCCATTCGATGGTGTCCGGGATCTCGACG
CTCTCCCTTATGCGACTCCTGCATTAGGAAGCAGCCCAGTAGTAGGTTGAGGCCGTTGAGCACCGCCGCC
GCAAGGAATGGTGCATGCAAGGAGATGGCGCCCAACAGTCCCCCGGCCACGGGGCCTGCCACCATACCCA
CGCCGAAACAAGCGCTCATGAGCCCGAAGTGGCGAGCCCGATCTTCCCCATCGGTGATGTCGGCGATATA
GGCGCCAGCAACCGCACCTGTGGCGCCGGTGATGCCGGCCACGATGCGTCCGGCGTAGAGGATCGAGATC
TCGATCCCGCGAAATTAATACGACTCACTATAGGGGAATTGTGAGCGGATAACAATTCCCCTCTAGAAAT
AATTTTGTTTAACTTTAAGAAGGAGATATACATATGGGTCATCATCATCACCATCACAAAATCGAAGAAG
GCAAACTGGTTATTTGGATCAATGGCGATAAAGGCTATAATGGTCTGGCAGAAGTTGGCAAAAAATTCGA
AAAAGATACCGGCATTAAAGTGACCGTTGAACATCCGGATAAACTGGAAGAAAAATTTCCGCAGGTTGCA
GCAACCGGTGATGGTCCGGATATTATCTTTTGGGCACATGATCGTTTTGGTGGTTATGCACAGAGCGGTC
TGCTGGCAGAAATTACACCGGATAAAGCATTTCAGGACAAACTGTATCCGTTTACCTGGGATGCAGTTCG
CTATAACGGTAAACTGATTGCATATCCGATTGCAGTTGAAGCACTGAGCCTGATCTATAACAAAGATCTG
CTGCCGAATCCGCCTAAAACCTGGGAAGAAATTCCGGCACTGGATAAAGAACTGAAAGCAAAAGGTAAAA
GCGCACTGATGTTTAATCTGCAAGAACCGTATTTTACCTGGCCTCTGATTGCAGCAGATGGTGGCTATGC
ATTCAAATATGAAAACGGCAAATATGATATCAAAGACGTGGGTGTTGATAATGCGGGTGCAAAAGCCGGT
CTGACCTTTCTGGTTGATCTGATTAAAAACAAACACATGAACGCCGATACCGATTATAGCATTGCAGAAG
CAGCATTTAACAAAGGTGAAACCGCAATGACAATTAATGGTCCGTGGGCATGGTCAAATATTGATACCAG
CAAAGTGAATTATGGTGTTACCGTTCTGCCGACATTTAAAGGTCAGCCGAGCAAACCGTTTGTTGGTGTT
CTGAGCGCAGGTATTAATGCAGCAAGCCCGAACAAAGAACTGGCAAAAGAATTTCTGGAAAACTATCTGC
TGACCGATGAAGGTCTGGAAGCAGTGAATAAAGATAAACCGCTGGGTGCAGTTGCACTGAAAAGCTATGA
AGAAGAACTGGTTAAAGATCCGCGTATTGCAGCCACCATGGAAAATGCACAGAAAGGCGAAATTATGCCG
AATATTCCGCAGATGAGCGCATTTTGGTATGCCGTTCGTACCGCAGTGATTAATGCCGCATCAGGTCGTC
AGACCGTTGATGAAGCCCTGAAAGATGCCCAGACCGGTGCAAGCACCGGATCCCTGGTTCCGCGTGGTAG
CGCTAGCGAAAATCTGTATTTTCAGGGAATGGCCCCAAAGAAGAAGCGGAAGGTCGGTATCCACGGAGTC
CCAGCAGCCGGTAGTGCTGTGAAGTCTATCAAAGTGAAGCTCCGCCTGGATGACATGCCCGAGATAAGGG
CAGGGCTGTGGAAGCTGCATAAAGAGGTTAACGCTGGCGTACGGTACTACACCGAATGGCTCTCACTTTT
GCGGCAGGAAAACCTTTACAGAAGATCTCCTAACGGAGACGGAGAACAAGAGTGCGACAAGACTGCGGAG
GAATGCAAAGCGGAGCTGTTGGAGAGGCTTAGGGCCCGGCAGGTGGAGAATGGCCACAGGGGTCCCGCGG
GCAGCGATGATGAGCTGCTGCAGCTTGCTAGGCAGCTTTATGAGCTGTTGGTTCCGCAGGCAATCGGGGC
GAAAGGCGATGCTCAGCAGATCGCCCGAAAATTCTTGTCTCCCCTTGCTGACAAGGACGCTGTTGGGGGT
CTGGGTATAGCGAAAGCTGGAAATAAGCCCAGATGGGTGAGAATGCGCGAAGCTGGCGAACCCGGGTGGG
AAGAAGAAAAAGAGAAGGCAGAGACTAGGAAATCCGCCGATCGGACAGCAGATGTACTTCGCGCACTCGC
CGATTTCGGGCTCAAACCACTGATGCGGGTTTACACTGACTCAGAGATGTCCTCTGTCGAATGGAAACCT
TTGCGCAAAGGCCAGGCTGTTAGGACATGGGACCGGGACATGTTCCAGCAGGCGATCGAAAGGATGATGT
CATGGGAGTCTTGGAACCAGAGAGTCGGGCAGGAGTATGCAAAACTGGTTGAACAGAAGAACCGGTTCGA
ACAAAAGAATTTTGTCGGCCAAGAGCATCTGGTGCACCTGGTAAACCAATTGCAGCAGGATATGAAGGAG
GCCTCCCCAGGTTTGGAGAGCAAGGAACAAACCGCCCATTATGTTACTGGCCGAGCACTGCGAGGTTCAG
ATAAGGTCTTTGAGAAATGGGGCAAGCTGGCACCCGATGCCCCTTTTGACCTGTACGACGCAGAGATCAA
AAACGTCCAGCGCCGAAACACGCGCAGGTTCGGCTCTCATGACCTGTTTGCAAAACTGGCCGAGCCCGAG
TACCAGGCTCTGTGGCGGGAAGATGCAAGCTTTCTGACCCGATACGCCGTGTATAATTCCATACTGCGAA
AACTCAACCACGCAAAAATGTTTGCAACCTTCACCCTGCCAGACGCTACGGCTCATCCCATATGGACCAG
ATTTGATAAACTCGGTGGTAACCTGCATCAGTATACTTTTCTGTTCAATGAGTTCGGCGAGCGCCGCCAC
GCAATCCGCTTTCATAAACTTTTGAAGGTTGAGAATGGGGTGGCCCGCGAGGTGGATGACGTGACCGTAC
CAATCAGCATGTCTGAGCAGCTCGACAACCTGCTTCCTAGAGATCCTAACGAGCCAATCGCCCTCTATTT
TAGAGATTATGGCGCGGAGCAACATTTCACAGGCGAGTTCGGGGGGGCTAAGATCCAATGCAGGAGGGAT
CAGCTTGCCCATATGCATAGGCGCAGAGGCGCAAGAGACGTCTACCTGAATGTGTCAGTGCGGGTGCAGA
GTCAAAGTGAAGCCAGGGGGGAACGCCGGCCTCCGTATGCCGCGGTTTTCCGCCTGGTGGGGGATAATCA
CAGGGCATTCGTCCATTTCGATAAGCTCTCCGATTATCTTGCAGAACATCCAGACGATGGCAAATTGGGG
TCCGAGGGTTTGCTGTCAGGTCTGAGGGTGATGTCCGTGGATCTGGGCCTGAGGACCTCCGCCAGTATCT
CAGTTTTTAGAGTGGCTCGCAAGGACGAACTCAAGCCAAACAGTAAAGGGCGCGTTCCATTTTTCTTTCC
CATTAAGGGCAACGACAATCTTGTGGCTGTTCACGAGAGATCCCAGCTGTTGAAACTCCCCGGCGAGACA
GAGTCCAAAGATCTCAGAGCTATTAGAGAAGAACGGCAGAGGACACTGAGGCAGTTGAGGACCCAGCTGG
CCTACTTGCGACTGCTGGTTCGCTGCGGGTCCGAAGATGTGGGACGCCGCGAACGATCCTGGGCTAAACT
GATCGAACAGCCCGTTGACGCCGCTAACCATATGACCCCAGACTGGAGGGAAGCGTTCGAGAACGAGTTG
CAGAAGCTGAAGAGCCTTCATGGGATCTGCAGTGATAAGGAATGGATGGACGCAGTTTACGAGAGTGTAC
GAAGAGTTTGGCGACACATGGGGAAGCAGGTGAGAGATTGGAGGAAGGACGTCAGGTCAGGTGAGAGACC
TAAGATCCGGGGTTACGCAAAGGACGTTGTGGGAGGTAACTCCATTGAACAGATAGAATACCTGGAAAGG
CAGTATAAGTTCCTGAAATCCTGGTCCTTTTTCGGCAAGGTTAGTGGACAGGTGATCCGGGCAGAAAAGG
GGTCTAGATTCGCGATTACCCTGCGCGAGCATATCGATCACGCCAAAGAGGACCGGCTTAAGAAGCTTGC
CGACCGAATAATAATGGAGGCTCTTGGTTACGTCTATGCTCTCGATGAGCGAGGCAAAGGGAAATGGGTG
GCGAAATACCCTCCCTGCCAGCTCATCCTGCTGGAAGAGCTGAGCGAGTACCAGTTTAACAACGATCGAC
CCCCAAGCGAGAATAATCAGCTCATGCAGTGGTCTCACCGAGGGGTTTTTCAAGAACTGATCAATCAGGC
ACAAGTGCATGACCTCCTTGTGGGCACTATGTACGCAGCCTTCAGCAGTAGATTTGATGCACGCACCGGT
GCTCCTGGCATTCGGTGTCGACGGGTGCCCGCAAGATGTACTCAAGAACATAATCCTGAACCGTTCCCAT
GGTGGCTGAACAAATTCGTTGTGGAACATACCCTCGACGCATGCCCCCTGCGCGCCGATGACCTGATTCC
AACCGGAGAGGGCGAGATATTTGTGAGTCCTTTTAGCGCCGAAGAGGGAGACTTTCACCAGATTCACGCG
GACTTGAATGCCGCTCAGAACCTGCAGCAGAGGCTCTGGAGTGATTTCGACATCTCTCAGATCCGCCTGC
GCTGTGATTGGGGCGAAGTGGATGGTGAGCTGGTGCTGATTCCAAGGTTGACCGGCAAGAGGACAGCAGA
CAGTTATTCTAACAAGGTGTTCTATACCAATACCGGCGTTACTTATTACGAGCGGGAAAGGGGAAAGAAG
AGGAGAAAGGTGTTCGCGCAGGAGAAGCTGAGCGAGGAGGAAGCCGAGCTCCTCGTGGAGGCCGATGAAG
CCCGAGAGAAGAGTGTTGTTCTGATGCGCGATCCCTCTGGGATCATTAACCGAGGCAATTGGACCCGCCA
GAAAGAATTTTGGTCCATGGTCAATCAGCGGATCGAGGGCTACTTGGTGAAACAGATAAGGAGTCGGGTC
CCCCTTCAGGACAGCGCCTGCGAAAATACAGGAGACATTGGCAGCGGGAAAAGGCCGGCGGCCACGAAAA
AGGCCGGCCAGGCAAAAAAGAAAAAGGGATCCTACCCATACGATGTTCCAGATTACGCTTATCCCTACGA
CGTGCCTGATTATGCATACCCATACGATGTCCCCGACTATGCCTAAAGCCTCGAGGGTGGTGGTAGCGAT
TATAAAGATGATGATGATAAAGGCCTGAACGATATCTTTGAAGCCCAGAAAATTGAATGGCACGAGTAAA
AGCTTGTCGAGCACCACCACCACCACCACTGAGATCCGGCTGCTAACAAAGCCCGAAAGGAAGCTGAGTT
GGCTGCTGCCACCGCTGAGCAATAACTAGCATAACCCCTTGGGGCCTCTAAACGGGTCTTGAGGGGTTTT
TTGCTGAAAGGAGGAACTATATCCGGAT
Features (pLannotate 1.2.2; 22 found; start..end, strand, type, name):
     12..467     +  rep_origin     f1 ori (sequence partly withheld): f1 bacteriophage origin of replication; arrow indicates direction of (+) strand synthesis
    494..598     +  promoter       AmpR promoter: bla
    599..1459    +  CDS            AmpR: β-lactamase; bla; confers resistance to ampicillin, carbenicillin, and related antibiotics
   1630..2218    +  rep_origin     ori: high-copy-number ColE1/pMB1/pBR322/pUC origin of replication
   2404..2546    -  misc_feature   bom: basis of mobility region from pBR322
   2648..2839    -  CDS            rop: Rop protein, which maintains plasmids at low copy number; rop
   2856..3236    +  CDS            YPB1_ECOLX: Protein predicted: Swiss-Prot protein existence level 4. From Escherichia coli.
   3308..3599    -  CDS            TcR (fragment): tetracycline efflux protein; tet; confers resistance to tetracycline
   3614..3635    -  protein_bind   CAP binding site: CAP binding activates transcription in the presence of cAMP. E. coli catabolite activator protein
   3648..4730    -  CDS            lacI: lac repressor; lacI; The lac repressor binds to the lac operator to inhibit transcription in E. coli. This inhibition can be relieved by adding lactose or isopropyl-β-D-thiogalactopyranoside (IPTG).
   4731..4808    -  promoter       lacI promoter: lacI
   4816..5095    -  CDS            TcR (fragment): tetracycline efflux protein; tet; confers resistance to tetracycline
   5117..5135    +  promoter       T7 promoter: promoter for bacteriophage T7 RNA polymerase
   5136..5160    +  protein_bind   lac operator: The lac repressor binds to the lac operator to inhibit transcription in E. coli. This inhibition can be relieved by adding lactose or isopropyl-β-D-thiogalactopyranoside (IPTG). lac repressor encoded by lacI
   5175..5197    +  RBS            RBS: efficient ribosome binding site from bacteriophage T7 gene 10 (Olins and Rangwala, 1989)
   5229..6326    +  CDS            malE (fragment): MALE_ECO57 - Experimental evidence at protein level: Swiss-Prot protein existence level 1. Part of the ABC transporter complex MalEFGK involved in maltose/maltodextrin import. Binds maltose and higher maltodextrins. From Escherichia coli O157:H7.
   6447..9830    +  CDS            cas12b: CS12B_ALIAG - Also known as c2c1 From Alicyclobacillus acidoterrestris (strain ATCC 49025 / DSM 3922 / CIP 106132 / NCIMB 13137 / GD3B).
   9840..9887    +  CDS            nucleoplasmin NLS: bipartite nuclear localization signal from nucleoplasmin
   9894..9974    +  CDS            3xHA: three tandem HA epitope tags
  10083..10100   +  CDS            9xHis (fragment): 9xHis affinity tag
  10110..10159   +  CDS            SET1 (fragment): solubility-enhancement tag derived from T7 phage gene 10B
  10167..10214   +  terminator     T7 terminator: transcription terminator for bacteriophage T7 RNA polymerase
