[The description below was written by a language model from this plasmid's Addgene catalogue record and pLannotate feature annotations shown in this document.]
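Description:
pZ005 is a 10,239 bp bacterial expression plasmid built on a pET21-derived backbone (pET21GG2-His(6)-MBP_Flag-Avi) and carrying a human codon-optimized coding sequence for AacC2c1, the Class 2 CRISPR effector from Alicyclobacillus acidoterrestris now also called AacCas12b. It is propagated in E. coli under ampicillin selection from the AmpR (β-lactamase) cassette. Replication relies on a ColE1/pBR322-type origin accompanied by the bom region and the rop gene, which typically holds copy number down, although the record lists copy number as unknown. An f1 phage origin is also present, and two annotated tetracycline-resistance fragments appear to be nonfunctional remnants of the pBR322 lineage.

The expression cassette follows the standard pET arrangement. A T7 promoter with an adjacent lac operator and the T7 gene 10 ribosome binding site drives the open reading frame, a plasmid-borne lacI gene supplies repressor, and a T7 terminator closes the unit, so expression would be IPTG-inducible in a host supplying T7 RNA polymerase. The annotated coding features begin with a maltose-binding protein (malE) segment, a common solubility and affinity-purification partner, followed by the 3,384 bp cas12b sequence. Downstream of the insert lie a bipartite nucleoplasmin nuclear localization signal and a 3xHA epitope tag, then a short His-tag fragment near the terminator. The table does not establish whether this last element is in frame with the fusion, and it does not separately annotate the N-terminal His6, Flag or Avi elements implied by the backbone name.

The record states only that the plasmid expresses human codon-optimized AacC2c1. The design is consistent with producing recombinant MBP-fused protein in E. coli for purification and biochemical characterization.
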