Addgene plasmid #70171: pZ005 (AacC2c1 human codon optimized protein)
Purpose: Expresses AacC2c1 human codon optimized protein
Depositing lab: Feng Zhang. Depositing organization: Broad Institute. Publication: Discovery and Functional Characterization of Diverse Class 2 CRISPR-Cas Systems. Shmakov S, Abudayyeh OO, Makarova KS, Wolf YI, Gootenberg JS, Semenova E, Minakhin L, Joung J, Konermann S, Severinov K, Zhang F, Koonin EV. Mol Cell. 2015 Nov 5;60(3):385-97. doi: 10.1016/j.molcel.2015.10.008. Epub 2015 Oct 22. PubMed 26593719.
Backbone
  Vector backbone: BPV00356 pET21GG2-His(6)-MBP_Flag-Avi
  Backbone manufacturer: Zhang Lab
  Total vector size (bp): 10239
Growth in bacteria
  Bacterial resistance: Ampicillin, 100 μg/mL
  Growth temperature: 37°C
  Growth strain: Stbl3
  Copy number: Unknown
Gene/Insert
  Gene/Insert name: AacC2c1 protein (alt name: AacCas12b)
  Species: alicyclobacillus acidoterrestris
  Insert size (bp): 3384
  Tag / fusion protein: NLS (C terminal on insert)
Terms and licenses: Academic/Nonprofit Terms; Industry Terms: Not Available to Industry
How to cite: pZ005 (AacC2c1 human codon optimized protein) was a gift from Feng Zhang (Addgene plasmid # 70171 ; http://n2t.net/addgene:70171 ; RRID:Addgene_70171)
