>Addgene plasmid #70171 | pZ005 (AacC2c1 human codon optimized protein) | addgene partial sequence | sequence record 139248 | T7 5'-TAATACGACTCACTATAGGG-3'
ATTCCCCTCTAGAAATAATTTTGTTTAACTTTAAGAAGGAGATATACATATGGGTCATCATCATCACCAT
CACAAAATCGAAGAAGGCAAACTGGTTATTTGGATCAATGGCGATAAAGGCTATAATGGTCTGGCAGAAG
TTGGCAAAAAATTCGAAAAAGATACCGGCATTAAAGTGACCGTTGAACATCCGGATAAACTGGAAGAAAA
ATTTCCGCAGGTTGCAGCAACCGGTGATGGTCCGGATATTATCTTTTGGGCACATGATCGTTTTGGTGGT
TATGCACAGAGCGGTCTGCTGGCAGAAATTACACCGGATAAAGCATTTCAGGACAAACTGTATCCGTTTA
CCTGGGATGCAGTTCGCTATAACGGTAAACTGATTGCATATCCGATTGCAGTTGAAGCACTGAGCCTGAT
CTATAACAAAGATCTGCTGCCGAATCCGCCTAAAACCTGGGAAGAAATTCCGGCACTGGATAAAGAACTG
AAAGCAAAAGGTAAAAGCGCACTGATGTTTAATCTGCAAGAACCGTATTTTACCTGGCCTCTGATTGCAG
CAGATGGTGGCTATGCATTCAAATATGAAAACGGCAAATATGATATCAAAGACGTGGGTGTTGATAATGC
GGGTGCAAAAGCCGGTCTGACCTTTCTGGTTGATCTGATTAAAAACAAACACATGAACGCCGATACCGAT
TATAGCATTGCAGAAGCAGCATTTAACAAAGGTGAAACCGCAATGACAATTAATGGTCCGTGGGCATGGT
CAAATATTGATACCAGCAAAGTGAATTATGGTGTTACCGTTCTGCCGACATTTAAAGGTCAGCCGAGCAA
ACCGTTTGTTGGTGTTCTGAGCGCAGGTATTAATGCAGCAAGCCCGAACAAAGAACTGGCAAAAGAATTT
CTGGAAAACTATCTGCTGACCGATGAAGGTCTGGAAGCAGTGAATAAAGATAAACCGCTGGGTGCAGTTG
CACTGAAAAGCTATGAAGAAGAACTGGTTAAAGATCCGCGTATTGCAGCCACCATGGAAA
