>Addgene plasmid #70171 | pZ005 (AacC2c1 human codon optimized protein) | addgene partial sequence | sequence record 139252 | AltMBP-F1 5'-CAGATGAGCGCATTTTGGTA-3'
GATTAATGCCGCATCAGGTCGTCAGACCGTTGATGAAGCCCTGAAAGATGCCCAGACCGGTGCAAGCACC
GGATCCCTGGTTCCGCGTGGTAGCGCTAGCGAAAATCTGTATTTTCAGGGAATGGCCCCAAAGAAGAAGC
GGAAGGTCGGTATCCACGGAGTCCCAGCAGCCGGTAGTGCTGTGAAGTCTATCAAAGTGAAGCTCCGCCT
GGATGACATGCCCGAGATAAGGGCAGGGCTGTGGAAGCTGCATAAAGAGGTTAACGCTGGCGTACGGTAC
TACACCGAATGGCTCTCACTTTTGCGGCAGGAAAACCTTTACAGAAGATCTCCTAACGGAGACGGAGAAC
AAGAGTGCGACAAGACTGCGGAGGAATGCAAAGCGGAGCTGTTGGAGAGGCTTAGGGCCCGGCAGGTGGA
GAATGGCCACAGGGGTCCCGCGGGCAGCGATGATGAGCTGCTGCAGCTTGCTAGGCAGCTTTATGAGCTG
TTGGTTCCGCAGGCAATCGGGGCGAAAGGCGATGCTCAGCAGATCGCCCGAAAATTCTTGTCTCCCCTTG
CTGACAAGGACGCTGTTGGGGGTCTGGGTATAGCGAAAGCTGGAAATAAGCCCAGATGGGTGAGAATGCG
CGAAGCTGGCGAACCCGGGTGGGAAGAAGAAAAAGAGAAGGCAGAGACTAGGAAATCCGCCGATCGGACA
GCAGATGTACTTCGCGCACTCGCCGATTTCGGGCTCAAACCACTGATGCGGGTTTACACTGACTCAGAGA
TGTCCTCTGTCGAATGGAAACCTTTGCGCAAAGGCCAGGCTGTTAGGACATGGGACCGGGACATGTTCCA
GCAGGCGATCGAAAGGATGATGTCATGGGAGTCTTGGAACCAGAGAGTCGGGCAGGAGTATGCAAAACTG
GTTGAACAGAAGAACCGGTTCGAACAAAAGAATTTTGTCGGCCAAGAGCATCTGGTGCACCTGGTAAACC
AATTGCAGCAGGATATGAAGGAGGCCTCCCC
