>Addgene plasmid #70171 | pZ005 (AacC2c1 human codon optimized protein) | addgene partial sequence | sequence record 139255 | T7term  5'-GCTAGTTATTGCTCAGCGG-3'
GCTTCCTTTCGGGCTTTGTTAGCAGCCGGATCTCAGTGGTGGTGGTGGTGGTGCTCGACAAGCTTTTACT
CGTGCCATTCAATTTTCTGGGCTTCAAAGATATCGTTCAGGCCTTTATCATCATCATCTTTATAATCGCT
ACCACCACCCTCGAGGCTTTAGGCATAGTCGGGGACATCGTATGGGTATGCATAATCAGGCACGTCGTAG
GGATAAGCGTAATCTGGAACATCGTATGGGTAGGATCCCTTTTTCTTTTTTGCCTGGCCGGCCTTTTTCG
TGGCCGCCGGCCTTTTCCCGCTGCCAATGTCTCCTGTATTTTCGCAGGCGCTGTCCTGAAGGGGGACCCG
ACTCCTTATCTGTTTCACCAAGTAGCCCTCGATCCGCTGATTGACCATGGACCAAAATTCTTTCTGGCGG
GTCCAATTGCCTCGGTTAATGATCCCAGAGGGATCGCGCATCAGAACAACACTCTTCTCTCGGGCTTCAT
CGGCCTCCACGAGGAGCTCGGCTTCCTCCTCGCTCAGCTTCTCCTGCGCGAACACCTTTCTCCTCTTCTT
TCCCCTTTCCCGCTCGTAATAAGTAACGCCGGTATTGGTATAGAACACCTTGTTAGAATAACTGTCTGCT
GTCCTCTTGCCGGTCAACCTTGGAATCAGCACCAGCTCACCATCCACTTCGCCCCAATCACAGCGCAGGC
GGATCTGAGAGATGTCGAAATCACTCCAGAGCCTCTGCTGCAGGTTCTGAGCGGCATTCAAGTCCGCGTG
AATCTGGTGAAAGTCTCCCTCTTCGGCGCTAAAAGGACTCACAAATATCTCGCCCTCTCCGGTTGGAATC
AGGTCATCGGCGCGCAGGGGGCATGCGTCGAGGGTATGTTCCACAACGAATTTGTTCAGCCACCATGGGA
ACGGTTCAGGATTATGTTCTTGAGTACATCTTGCGGGCACCCGTCGACACCGAATGCCAGGAGCACCGGT
GCGTGCATCAAA
